>Addgene plasmid #30137 | pCAX APP 695 | addgene full sequence | sequence record 122723 | Addgene NGS Result
CAGGTGGCACTTTTCGGGGAAATGTGCGCGGAACCCCTATTTGTTTATTTTTCTAAATACATTCAAATAT
GTATCCGCTCATGAGACAATAACCCTGATAAATGCTTCAATAATATTGAAAAAGGAAGAGTATGAGTATT
CAACATTTCCGTGTCGCCCTTATTCCCTTTTTTGCGGCATTTTGCCTTCCTGTTTTTGCTCACCCAGAAA
CGCTGGTGAAAGTAAAAGATGCTGAAGATCAGTTGGGTGCACGAGTGGGTTACATCGAACTGGATCTCAA
CAGCGGTAAGATCCTTGAGAGTTTTCGCCCCGAAGAACGTTTTCCAATGATGAGCACTTTTAAAGTTCTG
CTATGTGGCGCGGTATTATCCCGTATTGACGCCGGGCAAGAGCAACTCGGTCGCCGCATACACTATTCTC
AGAATGACTTGGTTGAGTACTCACCAGTCACAGAAAAGCATCTTACGGATGGCATGACAGTAAGAGAATT
ATGCAGTGCTGCCATAACCATGAGTGATAACACTGCGGCCAACTTACTTCTGACAACGATCGGAGGACCG
AAGGAGCTAACCGCTTTTTTGCACAACATGGGGGATCATGTAACTCGCCTTGATCGTTGGGAACCGGAGC
TGAATGAAGCCATACCAAACGACGAGCGTGACACCACGATGCCTGTAGCAATGGCAACAACGTTGCGCAA
ACTATTAACTGGCGAACTACTTACTCTAGCTTCCCGGCAACAATTAATAGACTGGATGGAGGCGGATAAA
GTTGCAGGACCACTTCTGCGCTCGGCCCTTCCGGCTGGCTGGTTTATTGCTGATAAATCTGGAGCCGGTG
AGCGTGGGTCTCGCGGTATCATTGCAGCACTGGGGCCAGATGGTAAGCCCTCCCGTATCGTAGTTATCTA
CACGACGGGGAGTCAGGCAACTATGGATGAACGAAATAGACAGATCGCTGAGATAGGTGCCTCACTGATT
AAGCATTGGTAACTGTCAGACCAAGTTTACTCATATATACTTTAGATTGATTTAAAACTTCATTTTTAAT
TTAAAAGGATCTAGGTGAAGATCCTTTTTGATAATCTCATGACCAAAATCCCTTAACGTGAGTTTTCGTT
CCACTGAGCGTCAGACCCCGTAGAAAAGATCAAAGGATCTTCTTGAGATCCTTTTTTTCTGCGCGTAATC
TGCTGCTTGCAAACAAAAAAACCACCGCTACCAGCGGTGGTTTGTTTGCCGGATCAAGAGCTACCAACTC
TTTTTCCGAAGGTAACTGGCTTCAGCAGAGCGCAGATACCAAATACTGTTCTTCTAGTGTAGCCGTAGTT
AGGCCACCACTTCAAGAACTCTGTAGCACCGCCTACATACCTCGCTCTGCTAATCCTGTTACCAGTGGCT
GCTGCCAGTGGCGATAAGTCGTGTCTTACCGGGTTGGACTCAAGACGATAGTTACCGGATAAGGCGCAGC
GGTCGGGCTGAACGGGGGGTTCGTGCACACAGCCCAGCTTGGAGCGAACGACCTACACCGAACTGAGATA
CCTACAGCGTGAGCTATGAGAAAGCGCCACGCTTCCCGAAGGGAGAAAGGCGGACAGGTATCCGGTAAGC
GGCAGGGTCGGAACAGGAGAGCGCACGAGGGAGCTTCCAGGGGGAAACGCCTGGTATCTTTATAGTCCTG
TCGGGTTTCGCCACCTCTGACTTGAGCGTCGATTTTTGTGATGCTCGTCAGGGGGGCGGAGCCTATGGAA
AAACGCCAGCAACGCGGCCTTTTTACGGTTCCTGGCCTTTTGCTGGCCTTTTGCTCACATGTTCTTTCCT
GCGTTATCCCCTGATTCTGTGGATAACCGTATTACCGCCTTTGAGTGAGCTGATACCGCTCGCCGCAGCC
GAACGACCGAGCGCAGCGAGTCAGTGAGCGAGGAAGCGGAAGAGCGCCCAATACGCAAACCGCCTCTCCC
CGCGCGTTGGCCGATTCATTAATGCAGCGGATCCAGACATGATAAGATACATTGATGAGTTTGGACAAAC
CACAACTAGAATGCAGTGAAAAAAATGCTTTATTTGTGAAATTTGTGATGCTATTGCTTTATTTGTAACC
ATTATAAGCTGCAATAAACAAGTTAGCTTTTTGCAAAAGCCTAGGCCTCCAAAAAAGCCTCCTCACTACT
TCTGGAATAGCTCAGAGGCCGAGGCGGCCTCGGCCTCTGCATAAATAAAAAAAATTAGTCAGCCATGGGG
CGGAGAATGGGCGGAACTGGGCGGAGTTAGGGGCGGGATGGGCGGAGTTAGGGGCGGGACTATGGTTGCT
GACTAATTGAGATGCGGATCCGCTGGCACGACAGGTTTCCCGACTGGAAAGCGGGCAGTGAGCGCAACGC
AATTAATGTGAGTTAGCTCACTCATTAGGCACCCCAGGCTTTACACTTTATGCTTCCGGCTCGTATGTTG
TGTGGAATTGTGAGCGGATAACAATTTCACACAGGAAACAGCTATGACCATGATTACGCCAAGCTTGGGC
TGCAGGTCGAGGGATCTCCATAAGAGAAGAGGGACAGCTATGACTGGGAGTAGTCAGGAGAGGAGGAAAA
ATCTGGCTAGTAAAACATGTAAGGAAAATTTTAGGGATGTTAAAGAAAAAAATAACACAAAACAAAATAT
AAAAAAAATCTAACCTCAAGTCAAGGCTTTTCTATGGAATAAGGAATGGACAGCAGGGGGCTGTTTCATA
TACTGATGACCTCTTTATAGCCAACCTTTGTTCATGGCAGCCAGCATATGGGCATATGTTGCCAAACTCT
AAACCAAATACTCATTCTGATGTTTTAAATGATTTGCCCTCCCATATGTCCTTCCGAGTGAGAGACACAA
AAAATTCCAACACACTATTGCAATGAAAATAAATTTCCTTTATTAGCCAGAAGTCAGATGCTCAAGGGGC
TTCATGATGTCCCCATAATTTTTGGCAGAGGGAAAAAGATCTCTCGAGGCGGCCGCGATATCCTAGTTCT
GCATCTGCTCAAAGAACTTGTAGGTTGGATTTTCGTAGCCGTTCTGCTGCATCTTGGACAGGTGGCGCTC
CTCTGGGGTGACAGCGGCGTCAACCTCCACCACACCATGATGAATGGATGTGTACTGTTTCTTCTTCAGC
ATCACCAAGGTGATGACGATCACTGT
[126 nt withheld, positions 3177-3302]
CATCTTCACTTCAGAGATCTCCTCCGTCTTGATATTTGTCAACCCAGAACCTGGTCGAGTGGTCAGTCCT
CGGTCGGCAGCAGGGCGGGCATCAACAGGCTCAACTTCGTTTTCTGTGTTGGCTGGCACAGAGTCAGCCC
CAAAAGAATGCCACGGCTGGAGATCGTCCAGGCTGAACTCTCCATTCACGGGAAGGAGCTCCACGGTGGT
TTTCGTTTCGGTCAAAGATGGCATGAGAGCATCGTTTCCGTAACTGATCCTTGGTTCACTAATCATGTTG
GCCAAGACGTCATCTGAATAGTTTTGCTCTTT
[540 nt withheld, positions 3615-4154]
TTCATTCTCATCCCCAGGTGTCTCGAGATACTTGTCAACGGCATCAGGGGTACTGGCTGCTGTTGTAGGA
ACTCGAACCACCTCTTCCACAGACTCTGTGGTGGTGGTGGTGGTGGTGGCAATGCTGGTGGTTCTCTCTG
TGGCTTCTTCGTAGGGTTCCTCAGCCTCTTCCTCTACCTCATCACCATCCTCATCGTCCTCGTCATCATC
GGCTTCTTCTTCTTCCACCTCAGCCACTTCTTCCTCCTCTGCTACTTCTACTACTTTGTCTTCACTCCCA
TCTGCATAGTCTGTGTCTGCTCCGCCCCACCAGACATCCGAGTCATCCTCCTCCGCATCAGCAGAATCCA
CATTGTCACTTTCTTCAGCCAGTGGGCAACACACAAACTCTACCCCTCGGAACTTGTCAATTCCGCAGGG
CAGCAACATGCCGTAGTCATGCAAGTTGGTACTCTTCTCACTGCATGTCTCTTTGGCGACGGTGTGCCAG
TGAAGATGAGTTTCGCAAACATCCATCCTCTCCTGGTGTAAGAATTTGCACTTGTCAGGAACGAGAAG
[315 nt withheld, positions 4713-5027]
GGGTACCTCCAGCGCCCGAGCCGTCCAGGCGGCCAGCAGGAGCAGTGCCAAACCGGGCAGCATGGCAAGC
TATCGGTACCTGAATTCTTTGCCAAAATGATGAGACAGCACAATAACCAGCACGTTGCCCAGGAGCTGTA
GGAAAAAGAAGAAGGCATGAACATGGTTAGCAGAGGCTCTAGAGCCGCCGGTCACACGCCAGAAGCCGAA
CCCCGCCCTGCCCCGTCCCCCCCGAAGGCAGCCGTCCCCCCGCGGACAGCCCCGAGGCTGGAGAGGGAGA
AGGGGACGGCGGCGCGGCGACGCACGAAGGCCCTCCCCGCCCATTTCCTTCCTGCCGGCGCCGCACCGCT
TCGCCCCGCGCCCGCTAGAGGGGGTGCGGCGGCGCCTCCCAGATTTCGGCTCCGCACAGATTTGGGACAA
AGGAAGTCCCTGCGCCCTCTCGCACGATTACCATAAAAGGCAATGGCTGCGGCTCGCCGCGCCTCGACAG
CCGCCGGCGCTCCGGGGGCCGCCGCGCCCCTCCCCCGAGCCCTCCCCGGCCCGAGGCGGCCCCGCCCCGC
CCGGCACCCCCACCTGCCGCCACCCCCCGCCCGGCACGGCGAGCCCCGCGCCACGCCCCGTACGGAGCCC
CGCACCCGAAGCCGGGCCGTGCTCAGCAACTCGGGGAGGGGGGTGCAGGGGGGGTTGCAGCCCGACCGAC
GCGCCCACACCCCCTGCTCACCCCCCCACGCACACACCCCGCACGCAGCCTTTGTTCCCCTCGCAGCCCC
CCCCGCACCGCGGGGCACCGCCCCCGGCCGCGCTCCCCTCGCGCACACTGCGGAGCGCACAAAGCCCCGC
GCCGCGCCCGCAGCGCTCACAGCCGCCGGGCAGCGCGGAGCCGCACGCGGCGCTCCCCACGCACACACAC
ACGCACGCACCCCCCGAGCCGCTCCCCCCGCACAAAGGGCCCTCCCGGAGCCCCTCAAGGCTTTCACGCA
GCCACAGAAAAGAAACAAGCCGTCATTAAACCAAGCGCTAATTACAGCCCGGAGGAGAAGGGCCGTCCCG
CCCGCTCACCTGTGGGAGTAACGCGGTCAGTCAGAGCCGGGGCGGGCGGCGCGAGGCGGCGGCGGAGCGG
GGCACGGGGCGAAGGCAGCGCGCAGCGACTCCCGCCCGCCGCGCGCTTCGCTTTTTATAGGGCCGCCGCC
GCCGCCGCCTCGCCATAAAAGGAAACTTTCGGAGCGCGCCGCTCTGATTGGCTGCCGCCGCACCTCTCCG
CCTCGCCCCGCCCCGCCCCTCGCCCCGCCCCCCCCCCCCCCCCGCCCCCATCGCTGCACAAAATAATTAA
AAAATAAATAAATACAAAATTGGGGGTGGGGAGGGGGGGGAGATGGGGAGAGTGAAGCAGAACGTGGGGC
TCACCTCGACCATGGTAATAGCGATGACTAATACGTAGATGTACTGCCAAGTAGGAAAGTCCCATAAGGT
CATGTACTGGGCATAATGCCAGGCGGGCCATTTACCGTCATTGACGTCAATAGGGGGCGTACTTGGCATA
TGATACACTTGATGTACTGCCAAGTGGGCAGTTTACCGTAAATACTCCACCCATTGACGTCAATGGAAAG
TCCCTATTGGCGTTACTATGGGAACATACGTCATTATTGACGTCAATGGGCGGGGGTCGTTGGGCGGTCA
GCCAGGCGGGCCATTTACCGTAAGTTATGTAACGCGGAACTCCATATATGGGCTATGAACTAATGACCCC
GTAATTGATTACTATTAATAACTAGTCAATAATCAATGTCGACC
Features (pLannotate 1.2.2; 17 found; start..end, strand, type, name):
     27..131     +  promoter       AmpR promoter: bla
    132..992     +  CDS            AmpR: β-lactamase; bla; confers resistance to ampicillin, carbenicillin, and related antibiotics
   1163..1751    +  rep_origin     ori: high-copy-number ColE1/pMB1/pBR322/pUC origin of replication
   1934..1988    +  CDS            lacI (fragment): lac repressor; lacI; The lac repressor binds to the lac operator to inhibit transcription in E. coli. This inhibition can be relieved by adding lactose or isopropyl-β-D-thiogalactopyranoside (IPTG).
   1990..2124    -  polyA_signal   SV40 poly(A) signal: SV40 polyadenylation signal
   2144..2279    -  rep_origin     SV40 ori: SV40 origin of replication
   2303..2325    -  promoter       SV40 promoter (fragment): SV40 enhancer and early promoter
   2332..2371    +  CDS            lacI (fragment): lac repressor; lacI; The lac repressor binds to the lac operator to inhibit transcription in E. coli. This inhibition can be relieved by adding lactose or isopropyl-β-D-thiogalactopyranoside (IPTG).
   2384..2405    +  protein_bind   CAP binding site: CAP binding activates transcription in the presence of cAMP. E. coli catabolite activator protein
   2420..2450    +  promoter       lac promoter: promoter for the E. coli lac operon
   2458..2474    +  protein_bind   lac operator: The lac repressor binds to the lac operator to inhibit transcription in E. coli. This inhibition can be relieved by adding lactose or isopropyl-β-D-thiogalactopyranoside (IPTG). lac repressor encoded by lacI
   2859..2914    -  polyA_signal   β-globin poly(A) signal: rabbit β-globin polyadenylation signal (Gil and Proudfoot, 1987)
   3006..5090    -  CDS            APP (fragment) (sequence partly withheld): A4_HUMAN - Also known as A4, AD1. Experimental evidence at protein level: Swiss-Prot protein existence level 1. N-APP binds TNFRSF21 triggering caspase activation and degeneration of both neuronal cell bodies (via caspase-3) and axons (via caspase-6). From Homo sapiens (Human).
   5109..5165    -  CDS            HBB (fragment): HBB_LEPEU - Experimental evidence at protein level: Swiss-Prot protein existence level 1. Involved in oxygen transport from the lung to the various peripheral tissues. From Lepus europaeus (European hare).
   5163..6179    -  intron         chimeric intron: chimera between introns from chicken β-actin and rabbit β-globin
   6180..6436    -  promoter       chicken β-actin promoter: contains a 21-bp deletion relative to the standard chicken β-actin promoter
   6438..6817    -  enhancer       CMV enhancer: human cytomegalovirus immediate early enhancer
