[The description below was written by a language model from this plasmid's Addgene catalogue record and pLannotate feature annotations shown in this document.]
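Description:
pCAX APP 695 is a mammalian expression plasmid carrying the wild-type 695-residue splice variant of human amyloid precursor protein (APP) in the pCAX backbone. It is maintained in E. coli as a high-copy plasmid through a ColE1/pUC-type origin and selected with ampicillin via the β-lactamase gene and its native promoter. The sequenced record is 6,821 nt. This is considerably larger than the sum of the catalogue's backbone (1,380 bp) and insert (about 2,000 bp) figures, so the listed backbone size appears to be an understatement.

The APP coding sequence, annotated over roughly 2.1 kb and cloned between EcoRV and NotI sites that both remain intact, sits in a CAG-type expression cassette. This consists of the human cytomegalovirus immediate-early enhancer, the chicken β-actin promoter (noted as carrying a 21-bp deletion relative to the standard version) and a chimeric chicken β-actin/rabbit β-globin intron. A short β-globin exon remnant lies just upstream of the insert, and a rabbit β-globin polyadenylation signal terminates the transcript. This arrangement gives strong, broadly active expression in mammalian cells, including neurons. No epitope tag, reporter or mammalian selection marker is annotated.

The remaining backbone features are an SV40 origin of replication with a small SV40 promoter fragment and SV40 poly(A) signal, plus lac promoter/operator, CAP-site and lacI fragments that are cloning-vector remnants. The associated publication examined the role of APP in neuronal migration using in utero RNA interference. That context suggests use for APP overexpression or rescue in neural cells and developing brain, although the record does not spell out the specific application.
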