Addgene plasmid #30137: pCAX APP 695
Depositing lab: Dennis Selkoe & Tracy Young-Pearse. Depositing organization: Brigham and Women's Hospital. Publication: A critical function for beta-amyloid precursor protein in neuronal migration revealed by in utero RNA interference. Young-Pearse TL, Bai J, Chang R, Zheng JB, LoTurco JJ, Selkoe DJ. J Neurosci. 2007 Dec 26. 27(52):14459-69. 10.1523/JNEUROSCI.4701-07.2007 PubMed 18160654.
Backbone
  Vector backbone: pCAX
  Backbone size w/o insert (bp): 1380
  Vector type: Mammalian Expression
Growth in bacteria
  Bacterial resistance: Ampicillin, 100 μg/mL
  Growth temperature: 37°C
  Growth strain: DH5alpha
  Copy number: High Copy
Gene/Insert
  Gene/Insert name: Amyloid Precursor Protein (alt name: APP)
  Species: H. sapiens (human)
  Insert size (bp): 2000
  Mutation: wild type splice variant 695
  Entrez Gene: APP (a.k.a. AAA, ABETA, ABPP, AD1, APPI, CTFgamma, CVAP, PN-II, PN2, alpha-sAPP, preA4)
  Cloning method: Restriction Enzyme; 5′ cloning site EcoRV (not destroyed); 3′ cloning site NotI (not destroyed)
  Sequencing primers: 5′ n/a
Terms and licenses: Academic/Nonprofit Terms; Industry Terms: Not Available to Industry
How to cite: pCAX APP 695 was a gift from Dennis Selkoe & Tracy Young-Pearse (Addgene plasmid # 30137 ; http://n2t.net/addgene:30137 ; RRID:Addgene_30137)
