>Addgene plasmid #30137 | pCAX APP 695 | addgene partial sequence | sequence record 100184 | pCAX-F 5'-CAGCTCCTGGGCAACGTGC-3'
CCGATAGCTTGCCATGCTGCCCGGTTTGGCACTGCTCCTGCTGGCCGCCTGGACGGCTCGGGCGCTGGAG
GTACCC
[315 nt withheld, positions 77-391]
CTTCTCGTTCCTGACAAGTGCAAATTCTTACACCAGGAGAGGATGGATGTTTGCGAAACTCATCTTCACT
GGCACACCGTCGCCAAAGAGACATGCAGTGAGAAGAGTACCAACTTGCATGACTACGGCATGTTGCTGCC
CTGCGGAATTGACAAGTTCCGAGGGGTAGAGTTTGTGTGTTGCCCACTGGCTGAAGAAAGTGACAATGTG
GATTCTGCTGATGCGGAGGAGGATGACTCGGATGTCTGGTGGGGCGGAGCAGACACAGACTATGCAGATG
GGAGTGAAGACAAAGTAGTAGAAGTAGCAG
