>Addgene plasmid #30137 | pCAX APP 695 | addgene partial sequence | sequence record 100186 | hAPP-F 5'-AAGAAGCCGATGATGACGAG-3'
ACCCTACGAAGAAGCCACAGAGAGAACCACCAGCATTGCCACCACCACCACCACCACCACAGAGTCTGTG
GAAGAGGTGGTTCGAGTTCCTACAACAGCAGCCAGTACCCCTGATGCCGTTGACAAGTATCTCGAGACAC
CTGGGGATGAGAATGAA
[540 nt withheld, positions 158-697]
AAAGAGCAAAACTATTCAGATGACGTCTTGGCCAACATGATTAGTGAACCAAGGATCAGTTACGGAAACG
ATGCTCTCATGCCATCTTTGACCGAAACGAAAACCACCGTGGAGCTCCTTCCCGTGAATGGAGAGTTCAG
CCTGGACGATCTCCAGCCGTGGCATTCTTTTGGGGCTGACTCTGTGCCAGCCAACACAGAAAACGAAGTT
GAGCCTGTTGATGCCCGCCCTGCTGCCGACCGAGGACTGACCACTCGACCAGGTTCTGGGTTGACAAATA
TCAAGACGGAGGAGATCTCTGAAGTGAAG
