>Addgene plasmid #30137 | pCAX APP 695 | addgene partial sequence | sequence record 100187 | Bglob-pA-R 5'-ttttggcagagggaaaaaga-3'
AAGAACTTGTAGGTTGGATTTTCGTAGCCGTTCTGCTGCATCTTGGACAGGTGGCGCTCCTCTGGGGTGA
CAGCGGCGTCAACCTCCACCACACCATGATGAATGGATGTGTACTGTTTCTTCTTCAGCATCACCAAGGT
GATGACGATCACTGT
[126 nt withheld, positions 156-281]
CATCTTCACTTCAGAGATCTCCTCCGTCTTGATATTTGTCAACCCAGAACCTGGTCGAGTGGTCAGTCCT
CGGTCGGCAGCAGGGCGGGCATCAACAGGCTCAACTTCGTTTTCTGTGTTGGCTGGCACAGAGTCAGCCC
CAAAAGAATGCCACGGCTGGAGATCGTCCAGGCTGAACTCTCCATTCACGGGAAGGAGCTCCACGGTGGT
TTTCGTTTCGGTCAAAGATGGCATGAGAGCATCGTTTCCGTAACTGATCCTTGGTTCACTAATCATGTTG
GCCAAGACGTCATCTGAATAGTTTTGCTCTTT
[240 nt withheld, positions 594-833]
