>Addgene plasmid #30137 | pCAX APP 695 | addgene partial sequence | sequence record 224397 | Addgene Partial NGS Result
CCCCCCCCCGCCCCCATCGCTGCACAAAATAATTAAAAAATAAATAAATACAAAATTGGGGGTGGGGAGG
GGGGGGAGATGGGGAGAGTGAAGCAGAACGTGGGGCTCACCTCGACCATGGTAATAGCGATGACTAATAC
GTAGATGTACTGCCAAGTAGGAAAGTCCCATAAGGTCATGTACTGGGCATAATGCCAGGCGGGCCATTTA
CCGTCATTGACGTCAATAGGGGGCGTACTTGGCATATGATACACTTGATGTACTGCCAAGTGGGCAGTTT
ACCGTAAATACTCCACCCATTGACGTCAATGGAAAGTCCCTATTGGCGTTACTATGGGAACATACGTCAT
TATTGACGTCAATGGGCGGGGGTCGTTGGGCGGTCAGCCAGGCGGGCCATTTACCGTAAGTTATGTAACG
CGGAACTCCATATATGGGCTATGAACTAATGACCCCGTAATTGATTACTATTAATAACTAGTCAATAATC
AATGTCGACCCAGGTGGCACTTTTCGGGGAAATGTGCGCGGAACCCCTATTTGTTTATTTTTCTAAATAC
ATTCAAATATGTATCCGCTCATGAGACAATAACCCTGATAAATGCTTCAATAATATTGAAAAAGGAAGAG
TATGAGTATTCAACATTTCCGTGTCGCCCTTATTCCCTTTTTTGCGGCATTTTGCCTTCCTGTTTTTGCT
CACCCAGAAACGCTGGTGAAAGTAAAAGATGCTGAAGATCAGTTGGGTGCACGAGTGGGTTACATCGAAC
TGGATCTCAACAGCGGTAAGATCCTTGAGAGTTTTCGCCCCGAAGAACGTTTTCCAATGATGAGCACTTT
TAAAGTTCTGCTATGTGGCGCGGTATTATCCCGTATTGACGCCGGGCAAGAGCAACTCGGTCGCCGCATA
CACTATTCTCAGAATGACTTGGTTGAGTACTCACCAGTCACAGAAAAGCATCTTACGGATGGCATGACAG
TAAGAGAATTATGCAGTGCTGCCATAACCATGAGTGATAACACTGCGGCCAACTTACTTCTGACAACGAT
CGGAGGACCGAAGGAGCTAACCGCTTTTTTGCACAACATGGGGGATCATGTAACTCGCCTTGATCGTTGG
GAACCGGAGCTGAATGAAGCCATACCAAACGACGAGCGTGACACCACGATGCCTGTAGCAATGGCAACAA
CGTTGCGCAAACTATTAACTGGCGAACTACTTACTCTAGCTTCCCGGCAACAATTAATAGACTGGATGGA
GGCGGATAAAGTTGCAGGACCACTTCTGCGCTCGGCCCTTCCGGCTGGCTGGTTTATTGCTGATAAATCT
GGAGCCGGTGAGCGTGGGTCTCGCGGTATCATTGCAGCACTGGGGCCAGATGGTAAGCCCTCCCGTATCG
TAGTTATCTACACGACGGGGAGTCAGGCAACTATGGATGAACGAAATAGACAGATCGCTGAGATAGGTGC
CTCACTGATTAAGCATTGGTAACTGTCAGACCAAGTTTACTCATATATACTTTAGATTGATTTAAAACTT
CATTTTTAATTTAAAAGGATCTAGGTGAAGATCCTTTTTGATAATCTCATGACCAAAATCCCTTAACGTG
AGTTTTCGTTCCACTGAGCGTCAGACCCCGTAGAAAAGATCAAAGGATCTTCTTGAGATCCTTTTTTTCT
GCGCGTAATCTGCTGCTTGCAAACAAAAAAACCACCGCTACCAGCGGTGGTTTGTTTGCCGGATCAAGAG
CTACCAACTCTTTTTCCGAAGGTAACTGGCTTCAGCAGAGCGCAGATACCAAATACTGTTCTTCTAGTGT
AGCCGTAGTTAGGCCACCACTTCAAGAACTCTGTAGCACCGCCTACATACCTCGCTCTGCTAATCCTGTT
ACCAGTGGCTGCTGCCAGTGGCGATAAGTCGTGTCTTACCGGGTTGGACTCAAGACGATAGTTACCGGAT
AAGGCGCAGCGGTCGGGCTGAACGGGGGGTTCGTGCACACAGCCCAGCTTGGAGCGAACGACCTACACCG
AACTGAGATACCTACAGCGTGAGCTATGAGAAAGCGCCACGCTTCCCGAAGGGAGAAAGGCGGACAGGTA
TCCGGTAAGCGGCAGGGTCGGAACAGGAGAGCGCACGAGGGAGCTTCCAGGGGGAAACGCCTGGTATCTT
TATAGTCCTGTCGGGTTTCGCCACCTCTGACTTGAGCGTCGATTTTTGTGATGCTCGTCAGGGGGGCGGA
GCCTATGGAAAAACGCCAGCAACGCGGCCTTTTTACGGTTCCTGGCCTTTTGCTGGCCTTTTGCTCACAT
GTTCTTTCCTGCGTTATCCCCTGATTCTGTGGATAACCGTATTACCGCCTTTGAGTGAGCTGATACCGCT
CGCCGCAGCCGAACGACCGAGCGCAGCGAGTCAGTGAGCGAGGAAGCGGAAGAGCGCCCAATACGCAAAC
CGCCTCTCCCCGCGCGTTGGCCGATTCATTAATGCAGCGGATCCAGACATGATAAGATACATTGATGAGT
TTGGACAAACCACAACTAGAATGCAGTGAAAAAAATGCTTTATTTGTGAAATTTGTGATGCTATTGCTTT
ATTTGTAACCATTATAAGCTGCAATAAACAAGTTAGCTTTTTGCAAAAGCCTAGGCCTCCAAAAAAGCCT
CCTCACTACTTCTGGAATAGCTCAGAGGCCGAGGCGGCCTCGGCCTCTGCATAAATAAAAAAAATTAGTC
AGCCATGGGGCGGAGAATGGGCGGAACTGGGCGGAGTTAGGGGCGGGATGGGCGGAGTTAGGGGCGGGAC
TATGGTTGCTGACTAATTGAGATGCGGATCCGCTGGCACGACAGGTTTCCCGACTGGAAAGCGGGCAGTG
AGCGCAACGCAATTAATGTGAGTTAGCTCACTCATTAGGCACCCCAGGCTTTACACTTTATGCTTCCGGC
TCGTATGTTGTGTGGAATTGTGAGCGGATAACAATTTCACACAGGAAACAGCTATGACCATGATTACGCC
AAGCTTGGGCTGCAGGTCGAGGGATCTCCATAAGAGAAGAGGGACAGCTATGACTGGGAGTAGTCAGGAG
AGGAGGAAAAATCTGGCTAGTAAAACATGTAAGGAAAATTTTAGGGATGTTAAAGAAAAAAATAACACAA
AACAAAATATAAAAAAAATCTAACCTCAAGTCAAGGCTTTTCTATGGAATAAGGAATGGACAGCAGGGGG
CTGTTTCATATACTGATGACCTCTTTATAGCCAACCTTTGTTCATGGCAGCCAGCATATGGGCATATGTT
GCCAAACTCTAAACCAAATACTCATTCTGATGTTTTAAATGATTTGCCCTCCCATATGTCCTTCCGAGTG
AGAGACACAAAAAATTCCAACACACTATTGCAATGAAAATAAATTTCCTTTATTAGCCAGAAGTCAGATG
CTCAAGGGGCTTCATGATGTCCCCATAATTTTTGGCAGAGGGAAAAAGATCTCTCGAGGCGGCCGCGATA
TCCTAGTTCTGCATCTGCTCAAAGAACTTGTAGGTTGGATTTTCGTAGCCGTTCTGCTGCATCTTGGACA
GGTGGCGCTCCTCTGGGGTGACAGCGGCGTCAACCTCCACCACACCATGATGAATGGATGTGTACTGTTT
CTTCTTCAGCATCACCAAGGTGATGACGATCACTGT
[126 nt withheld, positions 3677-3802]
CATCTTCACTTCAGAGATCTCCTCCGTCTTGATATTTGTCAACCCAGAACCTGGTCGAGTGGTCAGTCCT
CGGTCGGCAGCAGGGCGGGCATCAACAGGCTCAACTTCGTTTTCTGTGTTGGCTGGCACAGAGTCAGCCC
CAAAAGAATGCCACGGCTGGAGATCGTCCAGGCTGAACTCTCCATTCACGGGAAGGAGCTCCACGGTGGT
TTTCGTTTCGGTCAAAGATGGCATGAGAGCATCGTTTCCGTAACTGATCCTTGGTTCACTAATCATGTTG
GCCAAGACGTCATCTGAATAGTTTTGCTCTTT
[540 nt withheld, positions 4115-4654]
TTCATTCTCATCCCCAGGTGTCTCGAGATACTTGTCAACGGCATCAGGGGTACTGGCTGCTGTTGTAGGA
ACTCGAACCACCTCTTCCACAGACTCTGTGGTGGTGGTGGTGGTGGTGGCAATGCTGGTGGTTCTCTCTG
TGGCTTCTTCGTAGGGTTCCTCAGCCTCTTCCTCTACCTCATCACCATCCTCATCGTCCTCGTCATCATC
GGCTTCTTCTTCTTCCACCTCAGCCACTTCTTCCTCCTCTGCTACTTCTACTACTTTGTCTTCACTCCCA
TCTGCATAGTCTGTGTCTGCTCCGCCCCACCAGACATCCGAGTCATCCTCCTCCGCATCAGCAGAATCCA
CATTGTCACTTTCTTCAGCCAGTGGGCAACACACAAACTCTACCCCTCGGAACTTGTCAATTCCGCAGGG
CAGCAACATGCCGTAGTCATGCAAGTTGGTACTCTTCTCACTGCATGTCTCTTTGGCGACGGTGTGCCAG
TGAAGATGAGTTTCGCAAACATCCATCCTCTCCTGGTGTAAGAATTTGCACTTGTCAGGAACGAGAAG
[315 nt withheld, positions 5213-5527]
GGGTACCTCCAGCGCCCGAGCCGTCCAGGCGGCCAGCAGGAGCAGTGCCAAACCGGGCAGCATGGCAAGC
TATCGGTACCTGAATTCTTTGCCAAAATGATGAGACAGCACAATAACCAGCACGTTGCCCAGGAGCTGTA
GGAAAAAGAAGAAGGCATGAACATGGTTAGCAGAGGCTCTAGAGCCGCCGGTCACACGCCAGAAGCCGAA
CCCCGCCCTGCCCCGTCCCCCCCGAAGGCAGCCGTCCCCCCGCGGACAGCCCCGAGGCTGGAGAGGGAGA
AGGGGACGGCGGCGCGGCGACGCACGAAGGCCCTCCCCGCCCATTTCCTTCCTGCCGGCGCCGCACCGCT
TCGCCCCGCGCCCGCTAGAGGGGGTGCGGCGGCGCCTCCCAGATTTCGGCTCCGCACAGATTTGGGACAA
AGGAAGTCCCTGCGCCCTCTCGCACGATTACCATAAAAGGCAATGGCTGCGGCTCGCCGCGCCTCGACAG
CCGCCGGCGCTCCGGGGGCCGCCGCGCCCCTCCCCCGAGCCCTCCCCGGCCCGAGGCGGCCCCGCCCCGC
CCGGCACCCCCACCTGCCGCCACCCCCCGCCCGGCACGGCGAGCCCCGCGCCACGCCCCGTACGGAGCCC
CGCACCCGAAGCCGGGCCGTGCTCAGCAACTCGGGGAGGGGGGTGCAGGGGGGGTTGCAGCCCGACCGAC
GCGCCCACACCCCCTGCTCACCCCCCCACGCACACACCCCGCACGCAGCCTTTGTTCCCCTCGCAGCCCC
CCCCGCACCGCGGGGCACCGCCCCCGGCCGCGCTCCCCTCGCGCACACTGCGGAGCGCACAAAGCCCCGC
GCCGCGCCCGCAGCGCTCACAGCCGCCGGGCAGCGCGGAGCCGCACGCGGCGCTCCCCACGCACACACAC
ACGCACGCACCCCCCGAGCCGCTCCCCCCGCACAAAGGGCCCTCCCGGAGCCCCTCAAGGCTTTCACGCA
GCCACAGAAAAGAAACAAGCCGTCATTAAACCAAGCGCTAATTACAGCCCGGAGGAGAAGGGCCGTCCCG
CCCGCTCACCTGTGGGAGTAACGCGGTCAGTCAGAGCCGGGGCGGGCGGCGCGAGGCGGCGGCGGAGCGG
GGCACGGGGCGAAGGCAGCGCGCAGCGACTCCCGCCCGCCGCGCGCTTCGCTTTTTATAGGGCCGCCGCC
GCCGCCGCCTCGCCATAAAAGGAAACTTTCGGAGCGCGCCGCTCTGATTGGCTGCCGCCGCACCTCTCCG
CCTCGCCCC
